Addgene plasmid #33301: pT7-L3-M1T3D
Depositing lab: Terence Dermody. Depositing organization: Vanderbilt University. Publication: An improved reverse genetics system for mammalian orthoreoviruses. Kobayashi T, Ooms LS, Ikizler M, Chappell JD, Dermody TS. Virology. 2010 Mar 15;398(2):194-200. Epub 2009 Dec 29. 10.1016/j.virol.2009.11.037 PubMed 20042210.
Backbone
  Vector backbone: p3E5EGFP
  Backbone manufacturer: made by Yoshihiro Kawaoka
  Vector type: Mammalian Expression
Growth in bacteria
  Bacterial resistance: Ampicillin, 100 μg/mL
  Growth temperature: 37°C
  Growth strain: Stbl3
  Copy number: High Copy
Gene/Insert 1
  Gene/Insert name: L3
  Species: Orthoreovirus T3D
  Entrez Gene: L3 (a.k.a. MoV-3mpc04sL3_gp1)
  Promoter: T7
  Cloning method: Restriction Enzyme; 5′ cloning site none (unknown if destroyed); 3′ cloning site none (unknown if destroyed)
  Sequencing primers: 5′ ovL3T3D-F
Gene/Insert 2
  Gene/Insert name: M1
  Species: Orthoreovirus T3D
  Entrez Gene: M1 (a.k.a. MoV-3mpc04sM1_gp1)
  Promoter: T7
  Cloning method: Restriction Enzyme; 5′ cloning site none (unknown if destroyed); 3′ cloning site none (unknown if destroyed)
  Sequencing primers: 5′ none
Terms and licenses: Academic/Nonprofit Terms; Industry Terms: Not Available to Industry
How to cite: pT7-L3-M1T3D was a gift from Terence Dermody (Addgene plasmid # 33301 ; http://n2t.net/addgene:33301 ; RRID:Addgene_33301)
