[The description below was written by a language model from this plasmid's Addgene catalogue record and pLannotate feature annotations shown in this document.]
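Description:
pT7-L3-M1T3D is a 9.5 kb reverse-genetics plasmid carrying cDNA copies of two genome segments, L3 and M1, of mammalian orthoreovirus strain type 3 Dearing (T3D). It is built on the p3E5EGFP backbone and is catalogued as a mammalian expression vector, although transcription depends on bacteriophage T7 RNA polymerase rather than a cellular promoter. In bacteria it is maintained as a high-copy plasmid through a ColE1/pUC-type origin and selected with ampicillin via the β-lactamase gene. Short annotated fragments of TcR, rop, bom and lacI, along with an SP6 promoter, appear to be nonfunctional remnants of the vector's cloning history.

The payload consists of two tandem, same-orientation transcription units of identical design. Each begins with a T7 promoter, followed by the viral segment, then a hepatitis delta virus (HDV) ribozyme and a T7 terminator. The first unit carries L3, which encodes the inner capsid protein lambda-1, with NTPase, RNA triphosphatase and helicase activities. The second carries M1, which encodes mu-2, a minor core protein that may act as a polymerase cofactor and helps organise viral inclusions. This arrangement is designed so that T7 polymerase initiates at or near the viral 5′ end, while self-cleavage by the HDV ribozyme trims the transcript to generate the authentic 3′ terminus, yielding RNAs that mimic native viral plus strands. The small "SET1" hits between ribozyme and terminator are most likely T7 gene 10-derived sequence flanking the terminator rather than a functional tag.

Combining two segments on one plasmid reduces the number of plasmids needed to supply all ten reovirus gene segments. This fits the associated publication's description of an improved orthoreovirus reverse genetics system for recovering virus from cloned cDNA in cells that provide T7 polymerase.
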