Features (pLannotate 1.2.2; 19 found; start..end, strand, type, name):
     18..35      +  promoter       T7 promoter (fragment): promoter for bacteriophage T7 RNA polymerase
     48..3872    +  CDS            L3: LMBD1_REOVD - Experimental evidence at protein level: Swiss-Prot protein existence level 1. Inner capsid (core) component. Displays NTPase, RNA 5'- triphosphatase (RTPase) and RNA helicase activities and probably participates in transcription of the viral genome. Helicase activity might be involved in unwinding or reannealing dsRNA during RNA synthesis. RTPase enzymatic activity represents the first step in RNA capping, which yields a 5'-diphosphorylated plus-strand RNA. From Reovirus type 3 (strain Dearing) (T3D) (Mammalian orthoreovirus 3).
   3933..4024    +  ncRNA          HDV ribozyme: Accession: RF00094 - Hepatitis delta virus ribozyme
   4039..4088    +  CDS            SET1 (fragment): solubility-enhancement tag derived from T7 phage gene 10B
   4096..4143    +  terminator     T7 terminator: transcription terminator for bacteriophage T7 RNA polymerase
   4172..4206    +  misc_feature   MCS (fragment): pUC18/19 multiple cloning site
   4207..4224    +  promoter       T7 promoter (fragment): promoter for bacteriophage T7 RNA polymerase
   4237..6444    +  CDS            M1: MU2_REOVD - Experimental evidence at protein level: Swiss-Prot protein existence level 1. Minor inner capsid (core) component. Displays NTPase and RNA 5'-triphosphatase (RTPase) activities. ATP is the preferred substrate for hydrolysis. May function as a cofactor of polymerase lambda-3. Associates with microtubules and plays a role in the formation, structural organization and morphology of viral inclusions, where the assembly of cores and the replication of viral RNA occur. Together with mu-NS, recruits the other core proteins to these inclusions (By similarity). From Reovirus type 3 (strain
   6525..6616    +  ncRNA          HDV ribozyme: Accession: RF00094 - Hepatitis delta virus ribozyme
   6631..6680    +  CDS            SET1 (fragment): solubility-enhancement tag derived from T7 phage gene 10B
   6688..6735    +  terminator     T7 terminator: transcription terminator for bacteriophage T7 RNA polymerase
   6772..6790    -  promoter       SP6 promoter: promoter for bacteriophage SP6 RNA polymerase
   7019..7294    +  CDS            TcR (fragment): tetracycline efflux protein; tet; confers resistance to tetracycline
   7294..7344    -  misc_feature   bom (fragment): basis of mobility region from pBR322
   7446..7481    -  CDS            rop (fragment): Rop protein, which maintains plasmids at low copy number; rop
   7576..7680    +  promoter       AmpR promoter: bla
   7681..8541    +  CDS            AmpR: β-lactamase; bla; confers resistance to ampicillin, carbenicillin, and related antibiotics
   8712..9300    +  rep_origin     ori: high-copy-number ColE1/pMB1/pBR322/pUC origin of replication
   9483..9536    +  CDS            lacI (fragment): lac repressor; lacI; The lac repressor binds to the lac operator to inhibit transcription in E. coli. This inhibition can be relieved by adding lactose or isopropyl-β-D-thiogalactopyranoside (IPTG).
>Addgene plasmid #33301 | pT7-L3-M1T3D | depositor full sequence | sequence record 39538 | pT7-L3-M1T3D sequence 9542 bps
ATCGATCCCGGGAATTCTAATACGACTCACTATAGCTAATCGTCAGGATGAAGCGGATTCCAAGGAAGAC
AAAGGGCAAATCCAGCGGAAAGGGCAATGACTCAACAGAGAGAGCGGACGATGGCTCGAGCCAATTAAGA
GACAAGCAAAACAATAAGGCTGGCCCCGCCACTACGGAGCCTGGCACATCCAACCGAGAGCAATACAAAG
CTCGACCAGGTATTGCATCTGTGCAGAGGGCCACTGAAAGTGCAGAAATGCCCATGAAGAATAATGACGA
AGGGACGCCAGATAAGAAAGGAAATACTAAGGGCGACCTAGTTAATGAGCATAGTGAGGCTAAAGACGAG
GCGGATGAAGCGACGAAGAAGCAGGCAAAGGATACAGACAAAAGTAAAGCGCAAGTCACATATTCAGACA
CTGGTATCAATAATGCTAATGAACTGTCAAGATCTGGGAATGTGGATAATGAGGGTGGAAGTAATCAGAA
GCCGATGTCTACCAGAATAGCTGAGGCAACGTCTGCTATAGTGTCGAAACATCCTGCGCGTGTTGGGCTG
CCACCTACCGCTAGCAGTGGTCATGGGTATCAGTGCCATGTCTGTTCTGCAGTCCTGTTTAGTCCTTTAG
ACCTAGATGCCCACGTCGCCTCACATGGTTTGCATGGTAACATGACATTAACATCGAGTGATATCCAGCG
ACATATAACTGAGTTCATCAGCTCATGGCAAAATCATCCTATTGTTCAAGTTTCGGCTGATGTCGAAAAT
AAGAAAACTGCTCAATTGCTTCACGCTGACACTCCTCGACTCGTCACTTGGGATGCTGGTTTGTGTACTT
CATTCAAAATCGTCCCGATTGTGCCAGCTCAGGTGCCGCAGGATGTACTGGCCTATACGTTTTTCACCTC
TTCATACGCTATCCAATCACCGTTTCCAGAGGCGGCAGTGTCTAGGATTGTGGTGCATACGAGATGGGCA
TCTAATGTTGACTTTGACCGAGACTCGTCTGTCATCATGGCGCCACCTACAGAAAACAATATCCATTTGT
TTAAACAGTTACTAAATACTGAAACCCTGTCTGTAAGGGGGGCTAATCCGCTAATGTTCAGGGCGAATGT
GTTGCATATGTTGCTAGAGTTCGTATTAGATAACTTGTATCTGAACAGACATACGGGATTCTCTCAAGAC
CACACGCCATTTACTGAGGGTGCTAATTTGCGTTCACTTCCTGGCCCCGATGCTGAGAAATGGTACTCGA
TTATGTATCCAACGCGCATGGGAACGCCGAATGTATCCAAAATATGTAATTTCGTCGCCTCTTGTGTGCG
AAATCGGGTTGGACGGTTTGATCGAGCACAGATGATGAACGGAGCTATGTCAGAGTGGGTGGATGTCTTC
GAGACTTCAGACGCGCTAACCGTCTCCATTCGAGGTCGATGGATGGCTAGACTAGCTCGCATGAACATAA
ATCCAACAGAGATCGAATGGGCATTGACTGAATGTGCACAAGGATATGTGACTGTCACAAGTCCTTACGC
TCCTATCGTAAATAGATTGATGCCCTATCGTATCTCCAACGCTGAGCGGCAAATATCACAGATAATCAGG
ATCATGAACATTGGCAATAACGCGACGGTGATACAACCTGTTCTGCAAGATATTTCGGTACTCCTTCAAC
GCATATCACCACTCCAAATAGATCCAACTATTATTTCCAACACTATGTCAACAGTCTCGGAGTCTACTAC
TCAGACCCTCAGCCCCGCGTCCTCAATTTTGGGTAAACTACGACCAAGCAACTCAGATTTTTCTAGTTTT
AGAGTCGCGTTGGCTGGATGGCTTTATAATGGGGTTGTGACGACGGTGATTGATGATAGTTCATATCCAA
AAGACGGCGGCAGCGTGACCTCACTTGAAAATCTGTGGGATTTCTTCATCCTTGCGCTTGCTCTACCACT
GACAACTGACCCCTGTGCACCTGTGAAAGCATTCATGACCCTAGCCAACATGATGGTTGGTTTCGAGACA
ATCCCTATGGATAATCAGATCTATACTCAATCGAGACGCGCGAGTGCTTTCTCAACGCCTCACACGTGGC
CACGATGCTTTATGAACATCCAGTTAATTTCTCCAATCGACGCTCCCATCTTGCGACAGTGGGCTGAAAT
TATTCATAGATACTGGCCTAACCCTTCACAGATTCGTTATGGTGCACCGAACGTTTTCGGCTCGGCAAAT
TTGTTCACTCCACCTGAGGTGCTGTTATTGCCAATCGATCATCAACCAGCTAATGTAACAACGCCAACGC
TGGACTTCACCAATGAGTTAACTAATTGGCGCGCTCGTGTCTGTGAGCTTATGAAGAATCTCGTTGATAA
TCAAAGATATCAACCTGGATGGACACAAAGTCTAGTCTCGTCAATGCGCGGAACGCTAGACAAATTGAAG
TTGATTAAATCGATGACACCAATGTATCTGCAACAGCTGGCTCCGGTAGAGTTAGCAGTGATAGCTCCCA
TGTTGCCTTTTCCACCTTTCCAGGTGCCATACGTCCGTCTCGATCGTGACAGAGTTCCAACAATGGTTGG
AGTAACACGACAGTCACGAGATACTATTACTCAGCCGGCGCTATCGCTGTCGACAACCAATACTACTGTT
GGCGTGCCACTAGCTCTAGACGCGAGGGCTATCACCGTTGCGCTGTTGTCAGGGAAATATCCGCCGGATT
TGGTGACAAATGTATGGTACGCTGATGCCATTTACCCAATGTATGCAGACACGGAGGTGTTCTCTAATCT
TCAGAGAGACATGATTACCTGCGAGGCCGTGCAGACATTAGTGACTCTGGTGGCGCAAATATCAGAGACC
CAGTATCCTGTAGATAGGTATCTTGATTGGATCCCATCACTGAGAGCATCGGCGGCGACGGCGGCGACAT
TTGCTGAGTGGGTTAATACTTCAATGAAGACGGCGTTTGATTTGTCTGATATGCTGTTAGAGCCTCTCCT
AAGCGGTGATCCGAGGATGACTCAACTAGCGATTCAGTATCAGCAGTACAATGGCAGAACGTTTAATATC
ATACCTGAAATGCCAGGTTCAGTAATTGCTGACTGCGTTCAATTAACAGCAGAAGTCTTTAATCACGAAT
ATAACCTGTTTGGGATTGCGCGGGGTGATATCATCATTGGCCGTGTTCAGTCGACACATTTGTGGTCACC
GCTGGCTCCTCCACCTGACCTGGTGTTTGATCGTGATACCCCTGGTGTTCACATCTTCGGACGAGATTGC
CGTATATCGTTTGGAATGAATGGCGCCGCGCCAATGATTAGAGATGAGACTGGACTGATGGTGCCTTTTG
AAGGAAATTGGATTTTCCCACTGGCGCTTTGGCAAATGAATACACGATATTTTAATCAACAGTTCGACGC
GTGGATTAAGACAGGAGAGTTGCGAATCCGCATTGAGATGGGCGCGTATCCATATATGTTGCATTACTAT
GATCCACGTCAGTACGCTAATGCATGGAATTTAACATCCGCCTGGCTTGAAGAAATTACGCCGACGAGCA
TCCCATCCGTGCCTTTCATGGTGCCCATTTCAAGTGATCATGACATTTCCTCTGCCCCAGCTGTCCAATA
TATCATTTCAACTGAATATAATGATCGGTCTCTGTTCTGCACTAACTCATCATCTCCCCAAACCATCGCT
GGACCAGACAAACACATTCCAGTTGAGAGATATAACATTCTGACCAACCCCGACGCTCCACCCACGCAGA
TACAACTGCCTGAAGTCGTTGACTTGTACAACGTCGTCACACGCTATGCGTATGAGACTCCGCCTATTAC
CGCTGTTGTTATGGGTGTTCCTTGATCCTCATCCTCCCAACAGGTGCTAGAGCATTGCGCTCAATGCTAG
TTGGGCCGATTCATCGGGTCGGCATGGCATCTCCACCTCCTCGCGGTCCGACCTGGGCATCCGAAGGAGG
ACGTCGTCCACTCGGATGGCTAAGGGAGAGCTCAAAAAAAAGGATCCGGCTGCTAACAAAGCCCGAAAGG
AAGCTGAGTTGGCTGCTGCCACCGCTGAGCAATAACTAGCATAACCCCTTGGGGCCTCTAAACGGGTCTT
GAGGGGTTTTTTGCTGAAAGGAGGAACTATATCCGGATCGAGATCCTCTAGAGTCGACCTGCAGGCATGC
AAGCTTTAATACGACTCACTATAGCTATTCGCGGTCATGGCTTACATCGCAGTTCCTGCGGTGGTGGATT
CACGTTCGAGTGAGGCTATTGGACTGCTAGAATCGTTTGGAGTAGACGCTGGGGCTGACGCGAATGACGT
TTCATATCAAGATCATGACTATGTGTTGGATCAGTTACAGTACATGTTAGATGGATATGAGGCTGGTGAC
GTTATCGATGCACTCGTCCACAAGAATTGGTTACATCACTCTGTCTATTGCTTGTTGCCACCCAAAAGTC
AACTATTAGAGTATTGGAAAAGTAATCCTTCAGCGATACCGGACAACGTTGATCGTCGGCTTCGTAAACG
ACTAATGCTAAAGAAAGATCTCAGGAAAGATGATGAATACAATCAGCTAGCGCGTGCTTTCAAGATATCG
GATGTCTACGCACCTCTCATCTCATCCACGACGTCACCGATGACAATGATACAGAACTTGAATCAAGGCG
AGATCGTGTACACCACGACGGACAGGGTAATAGGGGCTAGAATCTTGTTATATGCTCCTAGAAAGTACTA
TGCGTCAACTCTGTCATTTACTATGACTAAGTGCATCATTCCGTTTGGTAAAGAGGTGGGTCGTGTTCCT
CACTCTCGATTTAATGTTGGCACATTTTCGTCAATTGCTACCCCGAAATGTTTTGTCATGAGTGGGGTTG
ATATTGAGTCCATCCCAAATGAATTTATCAAGTTGTTTTACCAGCGCGTCAAGAGTGTTCACGCTAACAT
ACTAAATGACATATCTCCTCAGATCGTCTCTGACATGATAAACAGAAAGCGTCTGCGCGTTCATACTCCA
TCAGATCGTCGAGCCGCGCAGTTGATGCATTTGCCTTACCATGTTAAACGAGGAGCGTCTCACGTCGACG
TTTACAAGGTGGATGTTGTAGACATGTTGTTCGAGGTAGTGGATGTGGCCGATGGGTTGCGCAACGTATC
TAGGAAACTAACTATGCATACCGTTCCGGTATGTATTCTTGAAATGTTGGGTATTGAGATTGCGGACTAT
TGCATTCGTCGAGAGGATGGAATGCTCACAGATTGGTTCCTACTTTTAACCATGCTATCTGATGGCTTGA
CTGATAGAAGGACGCATTGTCAATACTTGATTAATCCGTCAAGTGTGCCTCCTGATGTGATACTTAACAT
CTCAATTACTGGATTTATAAATAGACATACAATCGATGTCATGCCTGACATATATGACTTTGTTAAACCC
ATTGGCGCTGTGCTGCCTAAGGGATCATTTAAATCAACAATTATGAGAGTTCTTGATTCAATATCAATAT
TAGGAATCCAAATCATGCCGCGCGCGCATGTAGTTGACTCAGATGAGGTGGGCGAGCAAATGGAGCCTAC
GTTTGAGCAGGCGGTTATGGAGATATACAAAGGGATTGCTGGCGTTGACTCGCTGGATGATCTCATCAAG
TGGGTGCTGAACTCGGATCTCATTCCGCATGATGACAGGCTTGGTCAATTATTTCAAGCGTTTTTGCCTC
TCGCAAAGGACTTATTAGCTCCAATGGCCAGAAAGTTTTATGATAACTCAATGAGTGAGGGTAGATTGCT
AACATTCGCTCATGCCGACAGTGAGTTGCTGAACGCAAATTATTTTGGTCATTTATTGCGACTAAAAATA
CCATATATTACAGAGGTTAATCTGATGATTCGCAAGAATCGTGAGGGTGGAGAGCTATTTCAGCTTGTGT
TATCTTATCTATATAAAATGTATGCTACTAGCGCGCAGCCTAAATGGTTTGGATCATTATTGCGATTGTT
AATATGTCCCTGGTTACATATGGAGAAATTAATAGGAGAAGCAGACCCGGCATCTACGTCGGCTGAAATT
GGGTGGCATATCCCTCGTGAACAGCTGATGCAAGATGGATGGTGTGGATGTGAAGACGGATTCATTCCCT
ATGTTAGCATACGTGCGCCAAGACTGGTTATAGAGGAGTTGATGGAGAAGAACTGGGGCCAATATCATGC
CCAAGTTATTGTCACTGATCAGCTTGTCGTAGGCGAACCGCGGAGGGTATCTGCTAAGGCTGTGATCAAG
GGTAACCACTTACCAGTTAAGTTAGTTTCACGATTTGCATGTTTCACATTGACGGCGAAGTATGAGATGA
GGCTTTCGTGCGGCCATAGCACTGGACGTGGAGCTGCATACAGTGCGAGACTAGCTTTCCGATCTGACTT
GGCGTGATCCGTGACATGCGTAGTGTGACACCTGCTCCTAGGTCAATGGGGGTAGGGGGCGGGCTAAGAC
TACGTACGCGCTTCATCGGGTCGGCATGGCATCTCCACCTCCTCGCGGTCCGACCTGGGCATCCGAAGGA
GGACGTCGTCCACTCGGATGGCTAAGGGAGAGCTCAAAAAAAAGGATCCGGCTGCTAACAAAGCCCGAAA
GGAAGCTGAGTTGGCTGCTGCCACCGCTGAGCAATAACTAGCATAACCCCTTGGGGCCTCTAAACGGGTC
TTGAGGGGTTTTTTGCTGAAAGGAGGAACTATATCCGGATCAAGCTTGTATTCTATAGTGTCACCTAAAT
CGTATGTGTATGATACATAAGGTTATGTATTAATTGTAGCCGCGTTCTAACGACAATATGTACAAGCCTA
ATTGTGTAGCATCTGGCTTACTGAAGCAGACCCTATCATCTCTCTCGTAAACTGCCGTCAGAGTCGGTTT
GGTTGGACGAACCTTCTGAGTTTCTGGTAACGCCGTTCCGCACCCCGGAAATGGTCAGCGAACCAATCAG
CAGGGTCATCGCTAGCCAGATCCTCTACGCCGGACGCATCGTGGCCGGCATCACCGGCGCCACAGGTGCG
GTTGCTGGCGCCTATATCGCCGACATCACCGATGGGGAAGATCGGGCTCGCCACTTCGGGCTCATGAGCG
CTTGTTTCGGCGTGGGTATGGTGGCAGGCCCCGTGGCCGGGGGACTGTTGGGCGCCATCTCCTTGCACCA
TTCCTTGCGGCGGCGGTGCTCAACGGCCTCAACCTACTACTGGGCTGCTTCCTAATGCAGGAGTCGCATA
AGGGAGAGCGTCGATATGGTGCACTCTCAGTACAATCTGCTCTGATGCCGCATAGTTAAGCCAGCCCCGA
CACCCGCCAACACCCGCTGACGCGCCCTGACGGGCTTGTCTGCTCCCGGCATCCGCTTACAGACAAGCTG
TGACCGTCTCCGGGAGCTGCATGTGTCAGAGGTTTTCACCGTCATCACCGAAACGCGCGAGACGAAAGGG
CCTCGTGATACGCCTATTTTTATAGGTTAATGTCATGATAATAATGGTTTCTTAGACGTCAGGTGGCACT
TTTCGGGGAAATGTGCGCGGAACCCCTATTTGTTTATTTTTCTAAATACATTCAAATATGTATCCGCTCA
TGAGACAATAACCCTGATAAATGCTTCAATAATATTGAAAAAGGAAGAGTATGAGTATTCAACATTTCCG
TGTCGCCCTTATTCCCTTTTTTGCGGCATTTTGCCTTCCTGTTTTTGCTCACCCAGAAACGCTGGTGAAA
GTAAAAGATGCTGAAGATCAGTTGGGTGCACGAGTGGGTTACATCGAACTGGATCTCAACAGCGGTAAGA
TCCTTGAGAGTTTTCGCCCCGAAGAACGTTTTCCAATGATGAGCACTTTTAAAGTTCTGCTATGTGGCGC
GGTATTATCCCGTATTGACGCCGGGCAAGAGCAACTCGGTCGCCGCATACACTATTCTCAGAATGACTTG
GTTGAGTACTCACCAGTCACAGAAAAGCATCTTACGGATGGCATGACAGTAAGAGAATTATGCAGTGCTG
CCATAACCATGAGTGATAACACTGCGGCCAACTTACTTCTGACAACGATCGGAGGACCGAAGGAGCTAAC
CGCTTTTTTGCACAACATGGGGGATCATGTAACTCGCCTTGATCGTTGGGAACCGGAGCTGAATGAAGCC
ATACCAAACGACGAGCGTGACACCACGATGCCTGTAGCAATGGCAACAACGTTGCGCAAACTATTAACTG
GCGAACTACTTACTCTAGCTTCCCGGCAACAATTAATAGACTGGATGGAGGCGGATAAAGTTGCAGGACC
ACTTCTGCGCTCGGCCCTTCCGGCTGGCTGGTTTATTGCTGATAAATCTGGAGCCGGTGAGCGTGGGTCT
CGCGGTATCATTGCAGCACTGGGGCCAGATGGTAAGCCCTCCCGTATCGTAGTTATCTACACGACGGGGA
GTCAGGCAACTATGGATGAACGAAATAGACAGATCGCTGAGATAGGTGCCTCACTGATTAAGCATTGGTA
ACTGTCAGACCAAGTTTACTCATATATACTTTAGATTGATTTAAAACTTCATTTTTAATTTAAAAGGATC
TAGGTGAAGATCCTTTTTGATAATCTCATGACCAAAATCCCTTAACGTGAGTTTTCGTTCCACTGAGCGT
CAGACCCCGTAGAAAAGATCAAAGGATCTTCTTGAGATCCTTTTTTTCTGCGCGTAATCTGCTGCTTGCA
AACAAAAAAACCACCGCTACCAGCGGTGGTTTGTTTGCCGGATCAAGAGCTACCAACTCTTTTTCCGAAG
GTAACTGGCTTCAGCAGAGCGCAGATACCAAATACTGTCCTTCTAGTGTAGCCGTAGTTAGGCCACCACT
TCAAGAACTCTGTAGCACCGCCTACATACCTCGCTCTGCTAATCCTGTTACCAGTGGCTGCTGCCAGTGG
CGATAAGTCGTGTCTTACCGGGTTGGACTCAAGACGATAGTTACCGGATAAGGCGCAGCGGTCGGGCTGA
ACGGGGGGTTCGTGCACACAGCCCAGCTTGGAGCGAACGACCTACACCGAACTGAGATACCTACAGCGTG
AGCTATGAGAAAGCGCCACGCTTCCCGAAGGGAGAAAGGCGGACAGGTATCCGGTAAGCGGCAGGGTCGG
AACAGGAGAGCGCACGAGGGAGCTTCCAGGGGGAAACGCCTGGTATCTTTATAGTCCTGTCGGGTTTCGC
CACCTCTGACTTGAGCGTCGATTTTTGTGATGCTCGTCAGGGGGGCGGAGCCTATGGAAAAACGCCAGCA
ACGCGGCCTTTTTACGGTTCCTGGCCTTTTGCTGGCCTTTTGCTCACATGTTCTTTCCTGCGTTATCCCC
TGATTCTGTGGATAACCGTATTACCGCCTTTGAGTGAGCTGATACCGCTCGCCGCAGCCGAACGACCGAG
CGCAGCGAGTCAGTGAGCGAGGAAGCGGAAGAGCGCCCAATACGCAAACCGCCTCTCCCCGCGCGTTGGC
CGATTCATTAATGCAGGGGGAT
