>Addgene plasmid #33301 | pT7-L3-M1T3D | addgene partial sequence | sequence record 41629 | SP6 5'-ATTTAGGTGACACTATAG-3'
AAAACCCCTCAAGACCCGTTTAGAGGCCCCAAGGGGTTTATGCTAGTTATTGCTCAGCGGTGGCAGCAGC
CAACTTCAGCTTCCTTTCGGGCTTTGTTAGCAGCCGGATCCTTTTTTTTGAGCTCTCCCTTAGCCATCCG
AGTGGACGACGTCCTCCTTCGGATGCCCAGGTCGGACCGCGAGGAGGTGGAGATGCCATGCCGACCCGAT
GAAGCGCGTACGTAGTCTTAGCCCGCCCCCTACCCCCATTGACCTAGGAGCAGGTGTCACACTACGCATG
TCACGGATCACGCCAAGTCAGATCGGAAAGCTAGTCTCGCACTGTATGCAGCTCCACGTCCAGTGCTATG
GCCGCACGAAAGCCTCATCTCATACTTCGCCGTCAATGTGAAACATGCAAATCGTGAAACTAACTTAACT
GGTAAGTGGTTACCCTTGATCACAGCCTTAGCAGATACCCTCCGCGGTTCGCCTACGACAAGCTGATCAG
TGACAATAACTTGGGCATGATATTGGCCCCAGTTCTTCTCCATCAACTCCTCTATAACCAGTCTTGGCGC
ACGTATGCTAACATAGGGAATGAATCCGTCTTCACATCCACACCATCCATCTTGCATCAGCTGTTCACGA
GGGATATGCCACCCAATTTCAGCCGACGTAGATGCCGGGTCTGCTTCTCCTATTAATTTCTCCATATGTA
ACCAGGGACATATTAACAATCGCAATAATGATCCAAACCATTTAGGCTGCGCGCTAGTAGCATACATTTT
ATATAGATAAGATAACACAAGCTGAAA
