>Addgene plasmid #33301 | pT7-L3-M1T3D | addgene partial sequence | sequence record 42132 | pBR322ori-F 5'-GGGAAACGCCTGGTATCTTT-3'
ATTTTTGTGATGCTCGTCAGGGGGGCGGAGCCTATGGAAAAACGCCAGCAACGCGGCCTTTTTACGGTTC
CTGGCCTTTTGCTGGCCTTTTGCTCACATGTTCTTTCCTGCGTTATCCCCTGATTCTGTGGATAACCGTA
TTACCGCCTTTGAGTGAGCTGATACCGCTCGCCGCAGCCGAACGACCGAGCGCAGCGAGTCAGTGAGCGA
GGAAGCGGAAGAGCGCCCAATACGCAAACCGCCTCTCCCCGCGCGTTGGCCGATTCATTAATGCAGGGGG
ATATCGATCCCGGGAATTCTAATACGACTCACTATAGCTAATCGTCAGGATGAAGCGGATTCCAAGGAAG
ACAAAGGGCAAATCCAGCGGAAAGGGCAATGACTCAACAGAGAGAGCGGACGATGGCTCGAGCCAATTAA
GAGACAAGCAAAACAATAAGGCTGGCCCCGCCACTACGGAGCCTGGCACATCCAACCGAGAGCAATACAA
AGCTCGACCAGGTATTGCATCTGTGCAGAGGGCCACTGAAAGTGCAGAAATGCCCATGAAGAATAATGAC
GAAGGGACGCCAGATAAGAAAGGAAATACTAAGGGCGACCTAGTTAATGAGCATAGTGAGGCTAAAGACG
AGGCGGATGAAGCGACGAAGAAGCAGGCAAAGGATACAGACAAAAGTAAAGCGCAAGTCACATATTCAGA
CACTGGTATCAATAATGCTAATGAACTGTCAAGATCTGGGAATGTGGATAATGAGGGTGGAAGTAATCAG
AAGCC
